Addgene plasmid #107966: pSB1C3 I0500 LasI
Purpose: Arabinose-inducible 3OC12HSL sender plasmid
Depositing lab: Jim Haseloff. Depositing organization: University of Cambridge. Publication: Programmed hierarchical patterning of bacterial populations. Boehm CR, Grant PK, Haseloff J. Nat Commun. 2018 Feb 22;9(1):776. doi: 10.1038/s41467-018-03069-3. PubMed 29472537.
Backbone
  Vector backbone: pSB1C3
  Vector type: Bacterial Expression, Synthetic Biology
Growth in bacteria
  Bacterial resistance: Chloramphenicol, 25 μg/mL
  Growth temperature: 37°C
  Growth strain: DH5alpha
  Copy number: High Copy
Gene/Insert
  Gene/Insert name: lasI
  Species: Pseudomonas aeruginosa
  Cloning method: Gibson Cloning
Terms and licenses: Academic/Nonprofit Terms; Industry Terms: Not Available to Industry
Depositor comments: Please visit https://www.biorxiv.org/content/early/2017/10/17/204925 for bioRxiv preprint.
How to cite: pSB1C3 I0500 LasI was a gift from Jim Haseloff (Addgene plasmid # 107966 ; http://n2t.net/addgene:107966 ; RRID:Addgene_107966)
