[The description below was written by a language model from this plasmid's Addgene catalogue record and pLannotate feature annotations shown in this document.]
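Description:
pSB1C3 I0500 LasI is a 3,915 bp bacterial expression plasmid built on pSB1C3, the standard BioBrick assembly backbone used in synthetic biology. It replicates in E. coli from a high-copy ColE1/pUC-type origin and is selected with chloramphenicol through a cat (chloramphenicol acetyltransferase) gene driven by its own cat promoter and followed by the lambda t0 terminator. The BioBrick prefix and suffix flank the cargo, and additional terminators, including a his operon terminator just downstream of the suffix, insulate the insert region from backbone transcription.

The payload is an arabinose-inducible expression unit for lasI from Pseudomonas aeruginosa, inserted by Gibson cloning. The "I0500" in the name corresponds to the annotated regulatory module, in which araC is encoded on the reverse strand and transcribed divergently from the araBAD promoter. AraC represses this promoter in the absence of L-arabinose and activates it when the sugar is present, so lasI transcription is tied to inducer addition. LasI is the acyl-homoserine lactone synthase that produces N-(3-oxododecanoyl)homoserine lactone (3OC12HSL), the diffusible autoinducer recognised by the LasR regulator. No tags or reporters are annotated, and the feature table does not mark a ribosome binding site in the short gap between promoter and coding sequence.

Cells carrying the plasmid therefore act as arabinose-controlled "senders" of the 3OC12HSL quorum-sensing signal. According to the record, it was made for work on programmed hierarchical patterning of bacterial populations, where such senders would supply a signal to cells carrying a matching receiver circuit.
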