Features (pLannotate 1.2.2; 11 found; start..end, strand, type, name):
      1..879     -  CDS            araC: L-arabinose regulatory protein; araC
    906..1190    +  promoter       araBAD promoter: araBAD; promoter of the L-arabinose operon of E. coli; the araC regulatory gene is transcribed in the opposite direction (Guzman et al., 1995)
   1237..1839    +  CDS            lasI: LASI_PSEAE - Experimental evidence at protein level: Swiss-Prot protein existence level 1. Required for the synthesis of PAI consisting of 3-oxo-N- (tetrahydro-2-oxo-3-furanyl)-dodecanamide also known as N-(3- oxododecanoyl)homoserine lactone, an autoinducer molecule which binds to LasR and thus acts in elastase biosynthesis regulation. From Pseudomonas aeruginosa (strain ATCC 15692 / DSM 22644 / CIP 104116 / JCM 14847 / LMG 12228 / 1C / PRS 101 / PAO1).
   1846..1866    +  misc_feature   BioBrick suffix: universal suffix for all parts
   1867..1924    +  terminator     his operon terminator: This putative transcriptin terminator from the E. coli his operon has a 2-bp deletion introduced during synthesis. Its efficiency has not been determined.
   2119..2707    -  rep_origin     ori: high-copy-number ColE1/pMB1/pBR322/pUC origin of replication
   2890..2984    -  terminator     lambda t0 terminator: transcription terminator from phage lambda
   3008..3664    -  CDS            cat: CAT_ECOLX - Experimental evidence at protein level: Swiss-Prot protein existence level 1. This enzyme is an effector of chloramphenicol resistance in bacteria. From Escherichia coli. This protein is used as a marker in many commonly used cloning vectors, such as pACYC184.
   3665..3762    -  promoter       cat promoter: promoter of the E. coli cat gene encoding chloramphenicol acetyltransferase
   3848..3891    -  terminator     bacterial terminator: putative bacterial transcription terminator
   3894..3915    +  misc_feature   BioBrick prefix: BioBrick prefix for parts that do not start with "ATG"
>Addgene plasmid #107966 | pSB1C3 I0500 LasI | addgene full sequence | sequence record 207979 | Addgene NGS Result
TTATGACAACTTGACGGCTACATCATTCACTTTTTCTTCACAACCGGCACGGAACTCGCTCGGGCTGGCC
CCGGTGCATTTTTTAAATACCCGCGAGAAATAGAGTTGATCGTCAAAACCAACATTGCGACCGACGGTGG
CGATAGGCATCCGGGTGGTGCTCAAAAGCAGCTTCGCCTGGCTGATACGTTGGTCCTCGCGCCAGCTTAA
GACGCTAATCCCTAACTGCTGGCGGAAAAGATGTGACAGACGCGACGGCGACAAGCAAACATGCTGTGCG
ACGCTGGCGATATCAAAATTGCTGTCTGCCAGGTGATCGCTGATGTACTGACAAGCCTCGCGTACCCGAT
TATCCATCGGTGGATGGAGCGACTCGTTAATCGCTTCCATGCGCCGCAGTAACAATTGCTCAAGCAGATT
TATCGCCAGCAGCTCCGAATAGCGCCCTTCCCCTTGCCCGGCGTTAATGATTTGCCCAAACAGGTCGCTG
AAATGCGGCTGGTGCGCTTCATCCGGGCGAAAGAACCCCGTATTGGCAAATATTGACGGCCAGTTAAGCC
ATTCATGCCAGTAGGCGCGCGGACGAAAGTAAACCCACTGGTGATACCATTCGCGAGCCTCCGGATGACG
ACCGTAGTGATGAATCTCTCCTGGCGGGAACAGCAAAATATCACCCGGTCGGCAAACAAATTCTCGTCCC
TGATTTTTCACCACCCCCTGACCGCGAATGGTGAGATTGAGAATATAACCTTTCATTCCCAGCGGTCGGT
CGATAAAAAAATCGAGATAACCGTTGGCCTCAATCGGCGTTAAACCCGCCACCAGATGGGCATTAAACGA
GTATCCCGGCAGCAGGGGATCATTTTGCGCTTCAGCCATACTTTTCATACTCCCGCCATTCAGAGAAGAA
ACCAATTGTCCATATTGCATCAGACATTGCCGTCACTGCGTCTTTTACTGGCTCTTCTCGCTAACCAAAC
CGGTAACCCCGCTTATTAAAAGCATTCTGTAACAAAGCGGGACCAAAGCCATGACAAAAACGCGTAACAA
AAGTGTCTATAATCACGGCAGAAAAGTCCACATTGATTATTTGCACGGCGTCACACTTTGCTATGCCATA
GCATTTTTATCCATAAGATTAGCGGATCCTACCTGACGCTTTTTATCGCAACTCTCTACTGTTTCTCCAT
ACCCGTTTTTTTGGGCTAGCTACTAGAGAAAGAGGAGAAATACTAGATGATTGTTCAGATTGGCCGTCGT
GAGGAATTTGATAAAAAGCTGCTGGGCGAGATGCACAAACTGCGTGCACAGGTTTTCAAGGAGCGTAAAG
GTTGGGACGTTAGCGTTATTGACGAAATGGAGATTGATGGCTACGACGCTCTGTCTCCGTATTATATGCT
GATTCAGGAGGACACCCCGGAAGCTCAGGTATTTGGTTGCTGGCGTATCTTCGATACTACGGGTCCGTAT
ATGCTGAAAAATACCTTCCCGGAACTGCTGCACGGTAAAGAAGCGCCTTGTAGCCCGCACATCTGGGAAC
TGTCTCGTTTCGCTATCAACTCCGGCCAGAAAGGTTCCCTGGGCTTTTCCGATTGTACCCTGGAAGCAAT
GCGTGCGCTGGCGCGCTATTCACTGCAAAACGACATCCAGACTCTGGTGACCGTTACTACTGTGGGCGTT
GAAAAGATGATGATCCGTGCAGGCCTGGACGTTAGCCGTTTCGGTCCACACCTGAAGATCGGTATCGAAC
GCGCGGTGGCCCTGCGTATCGAACTGAATGCAAAAACCCAGATCGCACTGTATGGTGGTGTTCTGGTGGA
ACAACGCCTGGCCGTTTCCTAATAATACTAGTAGCGGCCGCTGCAGTCCGGCAAAAAAGGGCAAGGTGTC
ACCACCCTGCCCTTTTTCTTTAAAACCGAAAAGATTACTTCGCGTTATGCAGGCTTCCTCGCTCACTGAC
TCGCTGCGCTCGGTCGTTCGGCTGCGGCGAGCGGTATCAGCTCACTCAAAGGCGGTAATACGGTTATCCA
CAGAATCAGGGGATAACGCAGGAAAGAACATGTGAGCAAAAGGCCAGCAAAAGGCCAGGAACCGTAAAAA
GGCCGCGTTGCTGGCGTTTTTCCACAGGCTCCGCCCCCCTGACGAGCATCACAAAAATCGACGCTCAAGT
CAGAGGTGGCGAAACCCGACAGGACTATAAAGATACCAGGCGTTTCCCCCTGGAAGCTCCCTCGTGCGCT
CTCCTGTTCCGACCCTGCCGCTTACCGGATACCTGTCCGCCTTTCTCCCTTCGGGAAGCGTGGCGCTTTC
TCATAGCTCACGCTGTAGGTATCTCAGTTCGGTGTAGGTCGTTCGCTCCAAGCTGGGCTGTGTGCACGAA
CCCCCCGTTCAGCCCGACCGCTGCGCCTTATCCGGTAACTATCGTCTTGAGTCCAACCCGGTAAGACACG
ACTTATCGCCACTGGCAGCAGCCACTGGTAACAGGATTAGCAGAGCGAGGTATGTAGGCGGTGCTACAGA
GTTCTTGAAGTGGTGGCCTAACTACGGCTACACTAGAAGAACAGTATTTGGTATCTGCGCTCTGCTGAAG
CCAGTTACCTTCGGAAAAAGAGTTGGTAGCTCTTGATCCGGCAAACAAACCACCGCTGGTAGCGGTGGTT
TTTTTGTTTGCAAGCAGCAGATTACGCGCAGAAAAAAAGGATCTCAAGAAGATCCTTTGATCTTTTCTAC
GGGGTCTGACGCTCAGTGGAACGAAAACTCACGTTAAGGGATTTTGGTCATGAGATTATCAAAAAGGATC
TTCACCTAGATCCTTTTAAATTAAAAATGAAGTTTTAAATCAATCTAAAGTATATATGAGTAAACTTGGT
CTGACAGCTCGAGGCTTGGATTCTCACCAATAAAAAACGCCCGGCGGCAACCGAGCGTTCTGAACAAATC
CAGATGGAGTTCTGAGGTCATTACTGGATCTATCAACAGGAGTCCAAGCGAGCTCGATATCAAATTACGC
CCCGCCCTGCCACTCATCGCAGTACTGTTGTAATTCATTAAGCATTCTGCCGACATGGAAGCCATCACAA
ACGGCATGATGAACCTGAATCGCCAGCGGCATCAGCACCTTGTCGCCTTGCGTATAATATTTGCCCATGG
TGAAAACGGGGGCGAAGAAGTTGTCCATATTGGCCACGTTTAAATCAAAACTGGTGAAACTCACCCAGGG
ATTGGCTGAGACGAAAAACATATTCTCAATAAACCCTTTAGGGAAATAGGCCAGGTTTTCACCGTAACAC
GCCACATCTTGCGAATATATGTGTAGAAACTGCCGGAAATCGTCGTGGTATTCACTCCAGAGCGATGAAA
ACGTTTCAGTTTGCTCATGGAAAACGGTGTAACAAGGGTGAACACTATCCCATATCACCAGCTCACCGTC
TTTCATTGCCATACGAAATTCCGGATGAGCATTCATCAGGCGGGCAAGAATGTGAATAAAGGCCGGATAA
AACTTGTGCTTATTTTTCTTTACGGTCTTTAAAAAGGCCGTAATATCCAGCTGAACGGTCTGGTTATAGG
TACATTGAGCAACTGACTGAAATGCCTCAAAATGTTCTTTACGATGCCATTGGGATATATCAACGGTGGT
ATATCCAGTGATTTTTTTCTCCATTTTAGCTTCCTTAGCTCCTGAAAATCTCGATAACTCAAAAAATACG
CCCGGTAGTGATCTTATTTCATTATGGTGAAAGTTGGAACCTCTTACGTGCCCGATCAACTCGAGTGCCA
CCTGACGTCTAAGAAACCATTATTATCATGACATTAACCTATAAAAATAGGCGTATCACGAGGCAGAATT
TCAGATAAAAAAAATCCTTAGCTTTCGCTAAGGATGATTTCTGGAATTCGCGGCCGCTTCTAGAG
